Addgene plasmid #106029: Opto-GPR63
Purpose: Expression of a chimeric G-protein coupled receptor (Rhodopsin-GPR63; Opto-GPR63; C7)
Depositing lab: Harald Janovjak. Depositing organization: Institute of Science and Technology Austria (I.S.T. Austria). Publication: Optical functionalization of human Class A orphan G-protein-coupled receptors. Morri M, Sanchez-Romero I, Tichy AM, Kainrath S, Gerrard EJ, Hirschfeld PP, Schwarz J, Janovjak H. Nat Commun. 2018 May 16;9(1):1950. doi: 10.1038/s41467-018-04342-1. PubMed 29769519.
Backbone
  Vector backbone: pcDNA3.1-
  Backbone manufacturer: Invitrogen
  Backbone size w/o insert (bp): 5427
  Vector type: Mammalian Expression
  Selectable markers: Neomycin (select with G418)
Growth in bacteria
  Bacterial resistance: Ampicillin, 100 μg/mL
  Growth temperature: 37°C
  Growth strain: DH5alpha
  Copy number: High Copy
Gene/Insert
  Gene/Insert name: Opto-GPR63
  Species: H. sapiens (human), B. taurus (bovine)
  Insert size (bp): 1248
  Mutation: Chimeric receptor protein
  Entrez Gene: GPR63 (a.k.a. PSP24(beta), PSP24B)
  Promoter: CMV
  Tag / fusion protein: VSV-G (N terminal on insert); Rhodopsin-1D4 (C terminal on insert)
  Cloning method: Restriction Enzyme; 5′ cloning site unknown (unknown if destroyed); 3′ cloning site unknown (unknown if destroyed)
  Sequencing primers: 5′ CMV_F (CGCAAATGGGCGGTAGGCGTG); 3′ pcDNA_R (CAACAGATGGCTGGCAAC)
Terms and licenses: Academic/Nonprofit Terms; Industry Terms: Not Available to Industry
Depositor comments: two step cloning; 5' and 3' sites cannot be used for (sub)cloning
How to cite: Opto-GPR63 was a gift from Harald Janovjak (Addgene plasmid # 106029 ; http://n2t.net/addgene:106029 ; RRID:Addgene_106029)
