[The description below was written by a language model from this plasmid's Addgene catalogue record and pLannotate feature annotations shown in this document.]
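Description:
Opto-GPR63 is a mammalian expression plasmid built on the Invitrogen pcDNA3.1(-) backbone. It encodes a light-activatable chimeric G-protein-coupled receptor that combines bovine rhodopsin with the human orphan Class A receptor GPR63. The sequenced plasmid is about 6.7 kb. It is maintained at high copy in E. coli through a ColE1/pUC-type origin with ampicillin selection (AmpR, β-lactamase), and an f1 origin is also present. For selection in mammalian cells, an SV40 early promoter drives the neomycin phosphotransferase gene, followed by an SV40 polyadenylation signal, which allows G418 selection of stable transfectants.

The roughly 1.25 kb chimeric insert is transcribed from the CMV immediate-early enhancer/promoter and terminated by the bovine growth hormone poly(A) signal. A T7 promoter lies just upstream of the insert. According to the record, the open reading frame carries an N-terminal VSV-G epitope and a C-terminal rhodopsin 1D4 epitope, either of which can be used for detection. The automated annotation labels the coding region simply as bovine rhodopsin, including the N-terminal opsin segment that holds an N-linked glycosylation signal. It does not separately mark the GPR63-derived portions or the tags, so the exact chimera boundaries cannot be read from the feature table. Several short annotated fragments (HIV-1 LTR, ble, lacI, bom) are probably backbone remnants or chance matches rather than functional parts.

The associated work concerns optical functionalization of orphan GPCRs, so the intended use appears to be light-controlled activation of GPR63-type signalling in transfected mammalian cells. The depositor notes that construction took two steps and that the flanking cloning sites cannot be reused for subcloning.
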