Features (pLannotate 1.2.2; 21 found; start..end, strand, type, name):
     74..453     +  enhancer       CMV enhancer: human cytomegalovirus immediate early enhancer
    454..657     +  promoter       CMV promoter: human cytomegalovirus (CMV) immediate early promoter
    653..686     +  LTR            5' LTR (truncated) (fragment): truncated 5' long terminal repeat (LTR) from HIV-1
    702..720     +  promoter       T7 promoter: promoter for bacteriophage T7 RNA polymerase
    863..2014    +  CDS            RHO: OPSD_BOVIN - Experimental evidence at protein level: Swiss-Prot protein existence level 1. Photoreceptor required for image-forming vision at low light intensity. Required for photoreceptor cell viability after birth (By similarity). Light-induced isomerization of 11-cis to all-trans retinal triggers a conformational change that activates signaling via G- proteins (PubMed:10926528, PubMed:12044163, PubMed:11972040, PubMed:16908857, PubMed:16586416, PubMed:17060607, PubMed:17449675, PubMed:18818650, PubMed:21389983, PubMed:22198838, PubMed:23579341, PubMed:25205354, PubMed:27458239). Subsequent
    878..916     +  CDS            opsin tag: segment of bovine rhodopsin containing a signal for N-linked glycosylation (Favaloro et al., 2008) The asparagine in the NKT tripeptide will be glycosylated if this sequence is exposed to the ER lumen.
   2091..2202    +  polyA_signal   bGH poly(A) signal: bovine growth hormone polyadenylation signal
   2319..2340    +  promoter       SV40 promoter (fragment): SV40 enhancer and early promoter
   2361..2789    +  rep_origin     f1 ori (sequence partly withheld): f1 bacteriophage origin of replication; arrow indicates direction of (+) strand synthesis
   2803..3132    +  promoter       SV40 promoter: SV40 enhancer and early promoter
   3199..3990    +  CDS            neo: KKA2_KLEPN - Also known as kan, nptII. Experimental evidence at protein level: Swiss-Prot protein existence level 1. Resistance to kanamycin, neomycin, paromomycin, ribostamycin, butirosin and gentamicin B. From Klebsiella pneumoniae.
   4014..4172    +  CDS            ble (fragment): BLE_KLEPN - Experimental evidence at protein level: Swiss-Prot protein existence level 1. Binding protein with a strong affinity to the bleomycin family of antibiotics. Binds to CL990; an antimitotic-antibiotic compound. From Klebsiella pneumoniae.
   4167..4288    +  polyA_signal   SV40 poly(A) signal: SV40 polyadenylation signal
   4361..4377    -  protein_bind   lac operator: The lac repressor binds to the lac operator to inhibit transcription in E. coli. This inhibition can be relieved by adding lactose or isopropyl-β-D-thiogalactopyranoside (IPTG). lac repressor encoded by lacI
   4385..4415    -  promoter       lac promoter: promoter for the E. coli lac operon
   4430..4451    -  protein_bind   CAP binding site: CAP binding activates transcription in the presence of cAMP. E. coli catabolite activator protein
   4464..4556    -  CDS            lacI (fragment): lac repressor; lacI; The lac repressor binds to the lac operator to inhibit transcription in E. coli. This inhibition can be relieved by adding lactose or isopropyl-β-D-thiogalactopyranoside (IPTG).
   4739..5327    -  rep_origin     ori: high-copy-number ColE1/pMB1/pBR322/pUC origin of replication
   5498..6358    -  CDS            AmpR: β-lactamase; bla; confers resistance to ampicillin, carbenicillin, and related antibiotics
   6359..6463    -  promoter       AmpR promoter: bla
   6522..6574    -  misc_feature   bom (fragment): basis of mobility region from pBR322
>Addgene plasmid #106029 | Opto-GPR63 | addgene full sequence | sequence record 209642 | Addgene NGS Result
AATTGCATGAAGAATCTGCTTAGGGTTAGGCGTTTTGCGCTGCTTCGCGATGTACGGGCCAGATATACGC
GTTGACATTGATTATTGACTAGTTATTAATAGTAATCAATTACGGGGTCATTAGTTCATAGCCCATATAT
GGAGTTCCGCGTTACATAACTTACGGTAAATGGCCCGCCTGGCTGACCGCCCAACGACCCCCGCCCATTG
ACGTCAATAATGACGTATGTTCCCATAGTAACGCCAATAGGGACTTTCCATTGACGTCAATGGGTGGAGT
ATTTACGGTAAACTGCCCACTTGGCAGTACATCAAGTGTATCATATGCCAAGTACGCCCCCTATTGACGT
CAATGACGGTAAATGGCCCGCCTGGCATTATGCCCAGTACATGACCTTATGGGACTTTCCTACTTGGCAG
TACATCTACGTATTAGTCATCGCTATTACCATGGTGATGCGGTTTTGGCAGTACATCAATGGGCGTGGAT
AGCGGTTTGACTCACGGGGATTTCCAAGTCTCCACCCCATTGACGTCAATGGGAGTTTGTTTTGGCACCA
AAATCAACGGGACTTTCCAAAATGTCGTAACAACTCCGCCCCATTGACGCAAATGGGCGGTAGGCGTGTA
CGGTGGGAGGTCTATATAAGCAGAGCTCTCTGGCTAACTAGAGAACCCACTGCTTACTGGCTTATCGAAA
TTAATACGACTCACTATAGGGAGACACAAGCTGGCTAGCGTTTAAACGGGCCCTCTAGACTCGAGCACCA
TGAAAACGATCATCGCCCTGAGCTACATCTTCTGCCTGGTATTCGCCATGTACACCGATATAGAGATGAA
CAGGCTGGGAAAGGATAGCCTCATGAACGGGACCGAGGGCCCAAACTTCTACGTGCCTTTCTCCAACAAG
ACGGGCGTGGTGCGCAGCCCCTTCGAGGCCCCGCAGTACTACCTGGCGGAGCCATGGCAGTTCTCCATGC
TGGCCGCCTACATGTTCCTGCTGATCATGCTTGGCTTCCCCATCAACTTCCTCACGCTGTACGTCGTTTA
CCAAAAAGCTGCCATGAGGTCTGCACTCAACTACATCCTGCTCAACCTGGCCGTGGCCGACCTCTTCATG
GTGTTCGGGGGCTTCACCACCACCCTCTACACCTCTCTGCACGGGTACTTCGTCTTTGGGCCCACGGGCT
GCAACCTGGAGGGCTTCTTTGCCACCTTGGGCGGTGAAATTGCACTGTGGTCCTTGGTGGTCCTGGCCAT
CGAGCGGTACGTGGTGGTGGTCCAGAGGCAGGATAAGCTAAACCCATATAGAGCCATCATGGGCGTCGCC
TTCACCTGGGTCATGGCTCTGGCCTGTGCCGCGCCCCCCCTCGTCGGCTGGTCCAGGTACATCCCGGAGG
GCATGCAGTGCTCGTGCGGGATTGACTACTACACGCCCCACGAGGAAACCAACAATGAGTCGTTCGTCAT
CTACATGTTCGTGGTCCACTTCATCATCCCCCTGATTGTCATATTCTTCTGCTACGGAGGCATACTCAAC
ACCCTTCGGCACAATGCCTTGAGGATCCATAGCTACCCTGAAGGTATATGCCTCAGCCAGGCCAGCAAAC
TGGGCCTCATGAGTCTGCAGAGGCCTTTCCAGATGAGCATTGACATGGGCTTTAAAACACGTGCCTTCCG
CATGGTGATCATCATGGTCATCGCTTTCCTAATCTGCTGGCTGCCCTACGCTGGGGTGGCGTTCTACATC
TTCACCCATCAGGGCTCTGACTTTGGCCCCATCTTCATGACCATCCCGGCTTTCTTTGCCAAGACTTCTG
CCGTCTACAACCCCGTCATCTACATCATGATGAACAAGCAGTTCCGCGATGCTTGCCTGGACATGATGCC
TAAGTCCTTCAAGTTTTTGCCGCAGCTCCCTGGTCACACAAAGCGACGGATACGTCCTAGTGCTGTCTAT
GTGTGTGGGGAACATCGGACGGTGGTGACAGAAACCAGCCAAGTGGCGCCTGCCTAAGAATTCCACCACA
CTGGACTAGTGGATCCGAGCTCGGTACCAAGCTTAAGTTTAAACCGCTGATCAGCCTCGACTGTGCCTTC
TAGTTGCCAGCCATCTGTTGTTTGCCCCTCCCCCGTGCCTTCCTTGACCCTGGAAGGTGCCACTCCCACT
GTCCTTTCCTAATAAAATGAGGAAATTGCATCGCATTGTCTGAGTAGGTGTCATTCTATTCTGGGGGGTG
GGGTGGGGCAGGACAGCAAGGGGGAGGATTGGGAAGAGAATAGCAGGCATGCTGGGGATGCGGTGGGCTC
TATGGCTTCTGAGGCGGAAAGAACCAGCTGGGGCTCTAGGGGGTATCCCC
[124 nt withheld, positions 2361-2484]
C
[91 nt withheld, positions 2486-2576]
A
[49 nt withheld, positions 2578-2626]
CCTTTGACGTTGGAGTCCACGTTCTTT
[37 nt withheld, positions 2654-2690]
ACCCTATCTCGGTCTATTCTTTTGATTTATAAGGGATTTTGCCGATTTCGGCCTATTGGTTAAAAAATGA
GCTGATTTAACAAAAATTTAACGCGAATTAATTCTGTGGAATGTGTGTCAGTTAGGGTGTGGAAAGTCCC
CAGGCTCCCCAGCAGGCAGAAGTATGCAAAGCATGCATCTCAATTAGTCAGCAACCAGGTGTGGAAAGTC
CCCAGGCTCCCCAGCAGGCAGAAGTATGCAAAGCATGCATCTCAATTAGTCAGCAACCATAGTCCCGCCC
CTAACTCCGCCCATCCCGCCCCTAACTCCGCCCAGTTCCGCCCATTCTCCGCCCCATGGCTGACTAATTT
TTTTTATTTATGCAGAGGCCGAGGCCGCCTCTGCCTCTGAGCTATTCCAGAAGTAGTGAGGAGGCTTTTT
TGGAGGCCTAGGCTTTTGCAAAAAGCTCCCGGGAGCTTGTATATCCATTTTCGGATCTGATCAAGAGACA
GGATGAGGATCGTTTCGCATGATTGAACAAGATGGATTGCACGCAGGTTCTCCGGCCGCTTGGGTGGAGA
GGCTATTCGGCTATGACTGGGCACAACAGACAATCGGCTGCTCTGATGCCGCCGTGTTCCGGCTGTCAGC
GCAGGGGCGCCCGGTTCTTTTTGTCAAGACCGACCTGTCCGGTGCCCTGAATGAACTGCAGGACGAGGCA
GCGCGGCTATCGTGGCTGGCCACGACGGGCGTTCCTTGCGCAGCTGTGCTCGACGTTGTCACTGAAGCGG
GAAGGGACTGGCTGCTATTGGGCGAAGTGCCGGGGCAGGATCTCCTGTCATCTCACCTTGCTCCTGCCGA
GAAAGTATCCATCATGGCTGATGCAATGCGGCGGCTGCATACGCTTGATCCGGCTACCTGCCCATTCGAC
CACCAAGCGAAACATCGCATCGAGCGAGCACGTACTCGGATGGAAGCCGGTCTTGTCGATCAGGATGATC
TGGACGAAGAACATCAGGGGCTCGCGCCAGCCGAACTGTTCGCCAGGCTCAAGGCGCGCATGCCCGACGG
CGAGGATCTCGTCGTGACCCATGGCGATGCCTGCTTGCCGAATATCATGGTGGAAAATGGCCGCTTTTCT
GGATTCATCGACTGTGGCCGGCTGGGTGTGGCGGACCGCTATCAGGACATAGCGTTGGCTACCCGTGATA
TTGCTGAAGAACTTGGCGGCGAATGGGCTGACCGCTTCCTCGTGCTTTACGGTATCGCCGCTCCCGATTC
GCAGCGCATCGCCTTCTATCGCCTTCTTGACGAGTTCTTCTGAGCGGGACTCTGGGGTTCGAAATGACCG
ACCAAGCGACGCCCAACCTGCCATCACGAGATTTCGATTCCACCGCCGCCTTCTATGAAAGGTTGGGCTT
CGGAATCGTTTTCCGGGACGCCGGCTGGATGATCCTCCAGCGCGGGGATCTCATGCTGGAGTTCTTCGCC
CACCCCAACTTGTTTATTGCAGCTTATAATGGTTACAAATAAAGCAATAGCATCACAAATTTCACAAATA
AAGCATTTTTTTCACTGCATTCTAGTTGTGGTTTGTCCAAACTCATCAATGTATCTTATCATGTCTGTAT
ACCGTCGACCTCTAGCTAGAGCTTGGCGTAATCATGGTCATAGCTGTTTCCTGTGTGAAATTGTTATCCG
CTCACAATTCCACACAACATACGAGCCGGAAGCATAAAGTGTAAAGCCTGGGGTGCCTAATGAGTGAGCT
AACTCACATTAATTGCGTTGCGCTCACTGCCCGCTTTCCAGTCGGGAAACCTGTCGTGCCAGCTGCATTA
ATGAATCGGCCAACGCGCGGGGAGAGGCGGTTTGCGTATTGGGCGCTCTTGCGCTTCCTCGCTCACTGAC
TCGCTGCGCTCGGTCGTTCGGCTGCGGCGAGCGGTATCAGCTCACTCAAAGGCGGTAATACGGTTATCCA
CAGAATCAGGGGATAACGCAGGAAAGAACATGTGAGCAAAAGGCCAGCAAAAGGCCAGGAACCGTAAAAA
GGCCGCGTTGCTGGCGTTTTTCCATAGGCTCCGCCCCCCTGACGAGCATCACAAAAATCGACGCTCAAGT
CAGAGGTGGCGAAACCCGACAGGACTATAAAGATACCAGGCGTTTCCCCCTGGAAGCTCCCTCGTGCGCT
CTCCTGTTCCGACCCTGCCGCTTACCGGATACCTGTCCGCCTTTCTCCCTTCGGGAAGCGTGGCGCTTTC
TCATAGCTCACGCTGTAGGTATCTCAGTTCGGTGTAGGTCGTTCGCTCCAAGCTGGGCTGTGTGCACGAA
CCCCCCGTTCAGCCCGACCGCTGCGCCTTATCCGGTAACTATCGTCTTGAGTCCAACCCGGTAAGACACG
ACTTATCGCCACTGGCAGCAGCCACTGGTAACAGGATTAGCAGAGCGAGGTATGTAGGCGGTGCTACAGA
GTTCTTGAAGTGGTGGCCTAACTACGGCTACACTAGAAGAACAGTATTTGGTATCTGCGCTCTGCTGAAG
CCAGTTACCTTCGGAAAAAGAGTTGGTAGCTCTTGATCCGGCAAACAAACCACCGCTGGTAGCGGTGGTT
TTTTTGTTTGCAAGCAGCAGATTACGCGCAGAAAAAAAGGATCTCAAGAAGATCCTTTGATCTTTTCTAC
GGGGTCTGACGCTCAGTGGAACGAAAACTCACGTTAAGGGATTTTGGTCATGAGATTATCAAAAAGGATC
TTCACCTAGATCCTTTTAAATTAAAAATGAAGTTTTAAATCAATCTAAAGTATATATGAGTAAACTTGGT
CTGACAGTTACCAATGCTTAATCAGTGAGGCACCTATCTCAGCGATCTGTCTATTTCGTTCATCCATAGT
TGCCTGACTCCCCGTCGTGTAGATAACTACGATACGGGAGGGCTTACCATCTGGCCCCAGTGCTGCAATG
ATACCGCGGGACCCACGCTCACCGGCTCCAGATTTATCAGCAATAAACCAGCCAGCCGGAAGGGCCGAGC
GCAGAAGTGGTCCTGCAACTTTATCCGCCTCCATCCAGTCTATTAATTGTTGCCGGGAAGCTAGAGTAAG
TAGTTCGCCAGTTAATAGTTTGCGCAACGTTGTTGCCATTGCTACAGGCATCGTGGTGTCACGCTCGTCG
TTTGGTATGGCTTCATTCAGCTCCGGTTCCCAACGATCAAGGCGAGTTACATGATCCCCCATGTTGTGCA
AAAAAGCGGTTAGCTCCTTCGGTCCTCCGATCGTTGTCAGAAGTAAGTTGGCCGCAGTGTTATCACTCAT
GGTTATGGCAGCACTGCATAATTCTCTTACTGTCATGCCATCCGTAAGATGCTTTTCTGTGACTGGTGAG
TACTCAACCAAGTCATTCTGAGAATAGTGTATGCGGCGACCGAGTTGCTCTTGCCCGGCGTCAATACGGG
ATAATACCGCGCCACATAGCAGAACTTTAAAAGTGCTCATCATTGGAAAACGTTCTTCGGGGCGAAAACT
CTCAAGGATCTTACCACTGTTGAGATCCAGTTCGATGTAACCCACTCGTGCACCCAACTGATCTTCAGCA
TCTTTTACTTTCACCAGCGTTTCTGGGTGAGCAAAAACAGGAAGGCAAAATGCCGCAAAAAAGGGAATAA
GGGCGACACGGAAATGTTGAATACTCATACTCTTCCTTTTTCAATATTATTGAAGCATTTATCAGGGTTA
TTGTCTCATGAGCGGATACATATTTGAATGTATTTAGAAAAATAAACAAATAGGGGTTCCGCGCACATTT
CCCCGAAAAGTGCCACCTGACGTCGACGGATCGGGAGATCTCCCGATCCCCTATGGTGCACTCTCAGTAC
AATCTGCTCTGATGCCGCATAGTTAAGCCAGTATCTGCTCCCTGCTTGTGTGTTGGAGGTCGCTGAGTAG
TGCGCGAGCAAAATTTAAGCTACAACAAGGCAAGGCTTGACCGAC
