>Addgene plasmid #106029 | Opto-GPR63 | depositor partial sequence | sequence record 200792 | Opto-GPR63
ATGAAAACGATCATCGCCCTGAGCTACATCTTCTGCCTGGTATTCGCCATGTACACCGATATAGAGATGA
ACAGGCTGGGAAAGGATAGCCTCATGAACGGGACCGAGGGCCCAAACTTCTACGTGCCTTTCTCCAACAA
GACGGGCGTGGTGCGCAGCCCCTTCGAGGCCCCGCAGTACTACCTGGCGGAGCCATGGCAGTTCTCCATG
CTGGCCGCCTACATGTTCCTGCTGATCATGCTTGGCTTCCCCATCAACTTCCTCACGCTGTACGTCGTTT
ACCAAAAAGCTGCCATGAGGTCTGCACTCAACTACATCCTGCTCAACCTGGCCGTGGCCGACCTCTTCAT
GGTGTTCGGGGGCTTCACCACCACCCTCTACACCTCTCTGCACGGGTACTTCGTCTTTGGGCCCACGGGC
TGCAACCTGGAGGGCTTCTTTGCCACCTTGGGCGGTGAAATTGCACTGTGGTCCTTGGTGGTCCTGGCCA
TCGAGCGGTACGTGGTGGTGGTCCAGAGGCAGGATAAGCTAAACCCATATAGAGCCATCATGGGCGTCGC
CTTCACCTGGGTCATGGCTCTGGCCTGTGCCGCGCCCCCCCTCGTCGGCTGGTCCAGGTACATCCCGGAG
GGCATGCAGTGCTCGTGCGGGATTGACTACTACACGCCCCACGAGGAAACCAACAATGAGTCGTTCGTCA
TCTACATGTTCGTGGTCCACTTCATCATCCCCCTGATTGTCATATTCTTCTGCTACGGAGGCATACTCAA
CACCCTTCGGCACAATGCCTTGAGGATCCATAGCTACCCTGAAGGTATATGCCTCAGCCAGGCCAGCAAA
CTGGGCCTCATGAGTCTGCAGAGGCCTTTCCAGATGAGCATTGACATGGGCTTTAAAACACGTGCCTTCC
GCATGGTGATCATCATGGTCATCGCTTTCCTAATCTGCTGGCTGCCCTACGCTGGGGTGGCGTTCTACAT
CTTCACCCATCAGGGCTCTGACTTTGGCCCCATCTTCATGACCATCCCGGCTTTCTTTGCCAAGACTTCT
GCCGTCTACAACCCCGTCATCTACATCATGATGAACAAGCAGTTCCGCGATGCTTGCCTGGACATGATGC
CTAAGTCCTTCAAGTTTTTGCCGCAGCTCCCTGGTCACACAAAGCGACGGATACGTCCTAGTGCTGTCTA
TGTGTGTGGGGAACATCGGACGGTGGTGACAGAAACCAGCCAAGTGGCGCCTGCCTAA
